>Addgene plasmid #140747 | pLenti CMV TRE3G BCL2L11 Neo | addgene full sequence | sequence record 300583 | Addgene NGS Result
TGTAGTCTTATGCAATACTCTTGTAGTCTTGCAACATGGTAACGATGAGTTAGCAACATGCCTTACAAGG
AGAGAAAAAGCACCGTGCATGCCGATTGGTGGAAGTAAGGTGGTACGATCGTGCCTTATTAGGAAGGCAA
CAGACGGGTCTGACATGGATTGGACGAACCACTGAATTGCCGCATTGCAGAGATATTGTATTTAAGTGCC
TAGCTCGATACATAAACGGGTCTCTCTGGTTAGACCAGATCTGAGCCTGGGAGCTCTCTGGCTAACTAGG
GAACCCACTGCTTAAGCCTCAATAAAGCTTGCCTTGAGTGCTTCAAGTAGTGTGTGCCCGTCTGTTGTGT
GACTCTGGTAACTAGAGATCCCTCAGACCCTTTTAGTCAGTGTGGAAAATCTCTAGCAGTGGCGCCCGAA
CAGGGACTTGAAAGCGAAAGGGAAACCAGAGGAGCTCTCTCGACGCAGGACTCGGCTTGCTGAAGCGCGC
ACGGCAAGAGGCGAGGGGCGGCGACTGGTGAGTACGCCAAAAATTTTGACTAGCGGAGGCTAGAAGGAGA
GAGATGGGTGCGAGAGCGTCAGTATTAAGCGGGGGAGAATTAGATCGCGATGGGAAAAAATTCGGTTAAG
GCCAGGGGGAAAGAAAAAATATAAATTAAAACATATAGTATGGGCAAGCAGGGAGCTAGAACGATTCGCA
GTTAATCCTGGCCTGTTAGAAACATCAGAAGGCTGTAGACAAATACTGGGACAGCTACAACCATCCCTTC
AGACAGGATCAGAAGAACTTAGATCATTATATAATACAGTAGCAACCCTCTATTGTGTGCATCAAAGGAT
AGAGATAAAAGACACCAAGGAAGCTTTAGACAAGATAGAGGAAGAGCAAAACAAAAGTAAGACCACCGCA
CAGCAAGCGGCCGCTGATCTTCAGACCTGGAGGAGGAGATATGAGGGACAATTGGAGAAGTGAATTATAT
AAATATAAAGTAGTAAAAATTGAACCATTAGGAGTAGCACCCACCAAGGCAAAGAGAAGAGTGGTGCAGA
GAGAAAAAAGAGCAGTGGGAATAGGAGCTTTGTTCCTTGGGTTCTTGGGAGCAGCAGGAAGCACTATGGG
CGCAGCGTCAATGACGCTGACGGTACAGGCCAGACAATTATTGTCTGGTATAGTGCAGCAGCAGAACAAT
TTGCTGAGGGCTATTGAGGCGCAACAGCATCTGTTGCAACTCACAGTCTGGGGCATCAAGCAGCTCCAGG
CAAGAATCCTGGCTGTGGAAAGATACCTAAAGGATCAACAGCTCCTGGGGATTTGGGGTTGCTCTGGAAA
ACTCATTTGCACCACTGCTGTGCCTTGGAATGCTAGTTGGAGTAATAAATCTCTGGAACAGATTTGGAAT
CACACGACCTGGATGGAGTGGGACAGAGAAATTAACAATTACACAAGCTTAATACACTCCTTAATTGAAG
AATCGCAAAACCAGCAAGAAAAGAATGAACAAGAATTATTGGAATTAGATAAATGGGCAAGTTTGTGGAA
TTGGTTTAACATAACAAATTGGCTGTGGTATATAAAATTATTCATAATGATAGTAGGAGGCTTGGTAGGT
TTAAGAATAGTTTTTGCTGTACTTTCTATAGTGAATAGAGTTAGGCAGGGATATTCACCATTATCGTTTC
AGACCCACCTCCCAACCCCGAGGGGACCCGACAGGCCCGAAGGAATAGAAGAAGAAGGTGGAGAGAGAGA
CAGAGACAGATCCATTCGATTAGTGAACGGATCTCGACGGTATCGGTTAACTTTTAAAAGAAAAGGGGGG
ATTGGGGGGTACAGTGCAGGGGAAAGAATAGTAGACATAATAGCAACAGACATACAAACTAAAGAATTAC
AAAAACAAATTACAAAAATTCAAAATTTTATCGATCACGAGACTAGCCTCGAGTTGGCTTTACTCCCTAT
CAGTGATAGAGAACGTATGAAGAGTTTACTCCCTATCAGTGATAGAGAACGTATGCAGACTTTACTCCCT
ATCAGTGATAGAGAACGTATAAGGAGTTTACTCCCTATCAGTGATAGAGAACGTATGACCAGTTTACTCC
CTATCAGTGATAGAGAACGTATCTACAGTTTACTCCCTATCAGTGATAGAGAACGTATATCCAGTTTACT
CCCTATCAGTGATAGAGAACGTATAAGCTTTAGGCGTGTACGGTGGGCGCCTATAAAAGCAGAGCTCGTT
TAGTGAACCGTCAGATCGCCTGGAGCAATTCCACAACACTTTTGTCTTATACCAACTTTCCGTACCACTT
CCTACCCTCGTAAACCGGTTCGTCGACTAGTCCAGTGTGGTGGAATTCTGCAGATACCATGGCAAAGCAA
CCTTCTGATGTAAGTTCTGAGTGTGACCGAGAAGGTAGACAATTGCAGCCTGCGGAGAGGCCTCCCCAGC
TCAGACCTGGGGCCCCTACCTCCCTACAGACAGAGCCACAAGGTAATCCTGAAGGCAATCACGGAGGTGA
AGGGGACAGCTGCCCCCACGGCAGCCCTCAGGGCCCGCTGGCCCCACCTGCCAGCCCTGGCCCTTTTGCT
ACCAGATCCCCGCTTTTCATCTTTATGAGAAGATCCTCCCTGCTGTCTCGATCCTCCAGTGGGTATTTCT
CTTTTGACACAGACAGGAGCCCAGCACCCATGAGTTGTGACAAATCAACACAAACCCCAAGTCCTCCTTG
CCAGGCCTTCAACCACTATCTCAGTGCAATGGCTTCCATGAGGCAGGCTGAACCTGCAGATATGCGCCCA
GAGATATGGATCGCCCAAGAGTTGCGGCGTATTGGAGACGAGTTTAACGCTTACTATGCAAGGAGGGTAT
TTTTGAATAATTACCAAGCAGCCGAAGACCACCCACGAATGGTTATCTTACGACTGTTACGTTACATTGT
CCGCCTGGTGTGGAGAATGCATTGAATCCAGCACAGTGGCGGCCGCTCGACAATCAACCTCTGGATTACA
AAATTTGTGAAAGATTGACTGGTATTCTTAACTATGTTGCTCCTTTTACGCTATGTGGATACGCTGCTTT
AATGCCTTTGTATCATGCTATTGCTTCCCGTATGGCTTTCATTTTCTCCTCCTTGTATAAATCCTGGTTG
CTGTCTCTTTATGAGGAGTTGTGGCCCGTTGTCAGGCAACGTGGCGTGGTGTGCACTGTGTTTGCTGACG
CAACCCCCACTGGTTGGGGCATTGCCACCACCTGTCAGCTCCTTTCCGGGACTTTCGCTTTCCCCCTCCC
TATTGCCACGGCGGAACTCATCGCCGCCTGCCTTGCCCGCTGCTGGACAGGGGCTCGGCTGTTGGGCACT
GACAATTCCGTGGTGTTGTCGGGGAAGCTGACGTCCTTTCCATGGCTGCTCGCCTGTGTTGCCACCTGGA
TTCTGCGCGGGACGTCCTTCTGCTACGTCCCTTCGGCCCTCAATCCAGCGGACCTTCCTTCCCGCGGCCT
GCTGCCGGCTCTGCGGCCTCTTCCGCGTCTTCGCCTTCGCCCTCAGACGAGTCGGATCTCCCTTTGGGCC
GCCTCCCCGCCTGGAATTCTGCAGATATACGGACTAGTGATCTAATTCTACCGGGTAGGGGAGGCGCTTT
TCCCAAGGCAGTCTGGAGCATGCGCTTTAGCAGCCCCGCTGGGCACTTGGCGCTACACAAGTGGCCTCTG
GCCTCGCACACATTCCACATCCACCGGTAGGCGCCAACCGGCTCCGTTCTTTGGTGGCCCCTTCGCGCCA
CCTTCTACTCCTCCCCTAGTCAGGAAGTTCCCCCCCGCCCCGCAGCTCGCGTCGTGCAGGACGTGACAAA
TGGAAGTAGCACGTCTCACTAGTCTCGTGCAGATGGACAGCACCGCTGAGCAATGGAAGCGGGTAGGCCT
TTGGGGCAGCGGCCAATAGCAGCTTTGCTCCTTCGCTTTCTGGGCTCAGAGGCTGGGAAGGGGTGGGTCC
GGGGGCGGGCTCAGGGGCGGGCTCAGGGGCGGGGCGGGCGCCCGAAGGTCCTCCGGAGGCCCGGCATTCT
GCACGCTTCAAAAGCGCACGTCTGCCGCGCTGTTCTCCTCTTCCTCATCTCCGGGCCTTTCGACCTGCAG
CCAATATGGGATCGGCCATTGAACAAGATGGATTGCACGCAGGTTCTCCGGCCGCTTGGGTGGAGAGGCT
ATTCGGCTATGACTGGGCACAACAGACAATCGGCTGCTCTGATGCCGCCGTGTTCCGGCTGTCAGCGCAG
GGGCGCCCGGTTCTTTTTGTCAAGACCGACCTGTCCGGTGCCCTGAATGAACTGCAGGACGAGGCAGCGC
GGCTATCGTGGCTGGCCACGACGGGCGTTCCTTGCGCAGCTGTGCTCGACGTTGTCACTGAAGCGGGAAG
GGACTGGCTGCTATTGGGCGAAGTGCCGGGGCAGGATCTCCTGTCATCTCACCTTGCTCCTGCCGAGAAA
GTATCCATCATGGCTGATGCAATGCGGCGGCTGCATACGCTTGATCCGGCTACCTGCCCATTCGACCACC
AAGCGAAACATCGCATCGAGCGAGCACGTACTCGGATGGAAGCCGGTCTTGTCGATCAGGATGATCTGGA
CGAAGAGCATCAGGGGCTCGCGCCAGCCGAACTGTTCGCCAGGCTCAAGGCGCGCATGCCCGACGGCGAG
GATCTCGTCGTGACCCATGGCGATGCCTGCTTGCCGAATATCATGGTGGAAAATGGCCGCTTTTCTGGAT
TCATCGACTGTGGCCGGCTGGGTGTGGCGGACCGCTATCAGGACATAGCGTTGGCTACCCGTGATATTGC
TGAAGAGCTTGGCGGCGAATGGGCTGACCGCTTCCTCGTGCTTTACGGTATCGCCGCTCCCGATTCGCAG
CGCATCGCCTTCTATCGCCTTCTTGACGAGTTCTTCTGAGGGGATCCGTCGAGGGCCCGGTACCTTTAAG
ACCAATGACTTACAAGGCAGCTGTAGATCTTAGCCACTTTTTAAAAGAAAAGGGGGGACTGGAAGGGCTA
GCTCACTCCCAACGAAGACAAGATCTGCTTTTTGCTTGTACTGGGTCTCTCTGGTTAGACCAGATCTGAG
CCTGGGAGCTCTCTGGCTAACTAGGGAACCCACTGCTTAAGCCTCAATAAAGCTTGCCTTGAGTGCTTCA
AGTAGTGTGTGCCCGTCTGTTGTGTGACTCTGGTAACTAGAGATCCCTCAGACCCTTTTAGTCAGTGTGG
AAAATCTCTAGCAGTAGTAGTTCATGTCATCTTATTATTCAGTATTTATAACTTGCAAAGAAATGAATAT
CAGAGAGTGAGAGGAACTTGTTTATTGCAGCTTATAATGGTTACAAATAAAGCAATAGCATCACAAATTT
CACAAATAAAGCATTTTTTTCACTGCATTCTAGTTGTGGTTTGTCCAAACTCATCAATGTATCTTATCAT
GTCTGGCTCTAGCTATCCCGCCCCTAACTCCGCCCATCCCGCCCCTAACTCCGCCCAGTTCCGCCCATTC
TCCGCCCCATGGCTGACTAATTTTTTTTATTTATGCAGAGGCCGAGGCCGCCTCGGCCTCTGAGCTATTC
CAGAAGTAGTGAGGAGGCTTTTTTGGAGGCCTAGGGACGTACCCAATTCGCCCTATAGTGAGTCGTATTA
CGCGCGCTCACTGGCCGTCGTTTTACAACGTCGTGACTGGGAAAACCCTGGCGTTACCCAACTTAATCGC
CTTGCAGCACATCCCCCTTTCGCCAGCTGGCGTAATAGCGAAGAGGCCCGCACCGATCGCCCTTCCCAAC
AGTTGCGCAGCCTGAATGGCGAATGGG
[124 nt withheld, positions 5838-5961]
C
[91 nt withheld, positions 5963-6053]
A
[49 nt withheld, positions 6055-6103]
CCTTTGACGTTGGAGTCCACGTTCTTT
[37 nt withheld, positions 6131-6167]
ACCCTATCTCGGTCTATTCTTTTGATTTATAAGGGATTTTGCCGATTTCGGCCTATTGGTTAAAAAATGA
GCTGATTTAACAAAAATTTAACGCGAATTTTAACAAAATATTAACGCTTACAATTTAGGTGGCACTTTTC
GGGGAAATGTGCGCGGAACCCCTATTTGTTTATTTTTCTAAATACATTCAAATATGTATCCGCTCATGAG
ACAATAACCCTGATAAATGCTTCAATAATATTGAAAAAGGAAGAGTATGAGTATTCAACATTTCCGTGTC
GCCCTTATTCCCTTTTTTGCGGCATTTTGCCTTCCTGTTTTTGCTCACCCAGAAACGCTGGTGAAAGTAA
AAGATGCTGAAGATCAGTTGGGTGCACGAGTGGGTTACATCGAACTGGATCTCAACAGCGGTAAGATCCT
TGAGAGTTTTCGCCCCGAAGAACGTTTTCCAATGATGAGCACTTTTAAAGTTCTGCTATGTGGCGCGGTA
TTATCCCGTATTGACGCCGGGCAAGAGCAACTCGGTCGCCGCATACACTATTCTCAGAATGACTTGGTTG
AGTACTCACCAGTCACAGAAAAGCATCTTACGGATGGCATGACAGTAAGAGAATTATGCAGTGCTGCCAT
AACCATGAGTGATAACACTGCGGCCAACTTACTTCTGACAACGATCGGAGGACCGAAGGAGCTAACCGCT
TTTTTGCACAACATGGGGGATCATGTAACTCGCCTTGATCGTTGGGAACCGGAGCTGAATGAAGCCATAC
CAAACGACGAGCGTGACACCACGATGCCTGTAGCAATGGCAACAACGTTGCGCAAACTATTAACTGGCGA
ACTACTTACTCTAGCTTCCCGGCAACAATTAATAGACTGGATGGAGGCGGATAAAGTTGCAGGACCACTT
CTGCGCTCGGCCCTTCCGGCTGGCTGGTTTATTGCTGATAAATCTGGAGCCGGTGAGCGTGGGTCTCGCG
GTATCATTGCAGCACTGGGGCCAGATGGTAAGCCCTCCCGTATCGTAGTTATCTACACGACGGGGAGTCA
GGCAACTATGGATGAACGAAATAGACAGATCGCTGAGATAGGTGCCTCACTGATTAAGCATTGGTAACTG
TCAGACCAAGTTTACTCATATATACTTTAGATTGATTTAAAACTTCATTTTTAATTTAAAAGGATCTAGG
TGAAGATCCTTTTTGATAATCTCATGACCAAAATCCCTTAACGTGAGTTTTCGTTCCACTGAGCGTCAGA
CCCCGTAGAAAAGATCAAAGGATCTTCTTGAGATCCTTTTTTTCTGCGCGTAATCTGCTGCTTGCAAACA
AAAAAACCACCGCTACCAGCGGTGGTTTGTTTGCCGGATCAAGAGCTACCAACTCTTTTTCCGAAGGTAA
CTGGCTTCAGCAGAGCGCAGATACCAAATACTGTTCTTCTAGTGTAGCCGTAGTTAGGCCACCACTTCAA
GAACTCTGTAGCACCGCCTACATACCTCGCTCTGCTAATCCTGTTACCAGTGGCTGCTGCCAGTGGCGAT
AAGTCGTGTCTTACCGGGTTGGACTCAAGACGATAGTTACCGGATAAGGCGCAGCGGTCGGGCTGAACGG
GGGGTTCGTGCACACAGCCCAGCTTGGAGCGAACGACCTACACCGAACTGAGATACCTACAGCGTGAGCT
ATGAGAAAGCGCCACGCTTCCCGAAGGGAGAAAGGCGGACAGGTATCCGGTAAGCGGCAGGGTCGGAACA
GGAGAGCGCACGAGGGAGCTTCCAGGGGGAAACGCCTGGTATCTTTATAGTCCTGTCGGGTTTCGCCACC
TCTGACTTGAGCGTCGATTTTTGTGATGCTCGTCAGGGGGGCGGAGCCTATGGAAAAACGCCAGCAACGC
GGCCTTTTTACGGTTCCTGGCCTTTTGCTGGCCTTTTGCTCACATGTTCTTTCCTGCGTTATCCCCTGAT
TCTGTGGATAACCGTATTACCGCCTTTGAGTGAGCTGATACCGCTCGCCGCAGCCGAACGACCGAGCGCA
GCGAGTCAGTGAGCGAGGAAGCGGAAGAGCGCCCAATACGCAAACCGCCTCTCCCCGCGCGTTGGCCGAT
TCATTAATGCAGCTGGCACGACAGGTTTCCCGACTGGAAAGCGGGCAGTGAGCGCAACGCAATTAATGTG
AGTTAGCTCACTCATTAGGCACCCCAGGCTTTACACTTTATGCTTCCGGCTCGTATGTTGTGTGGAATTG
TGAGCGGATAACAATTTCACACAGGAAACAGCTATGACCATGATTACGCCAAGCGCGCAATTAACCCTCA
CTAAAGGGAACAAAAGCTGGAGCTGCAAGCTTAA
Features (pLannotate 1.2.2; 27 found; start..end, strand, type, name):
      1..227     +  promoter       RSV promoter: Rous sarcoma virus enhancer/promoter
    228..408     +  LTR            5' LTR (truncated): truncated 5' long terminal repeat (LTR) from HIV-1
    455..580     +  misc_feature   HIV-1 Ψ: packaging signal of human immunodeficiency virus type 1
    564..927     +  CDS            HIV-1 gag (fragment): gag protein from human immunodeficiency virus 1; gag
   1073..1306    +  misc_feature   RRE: The Rev response element (RRE) of HIV-1 allows for Rev-dependent mRNA export from the nucleus to the cytoplasm.
   1683..1783    +  CDS            Rev (fragment): human immunodeficiency virus 1 (HIV-1) Rev protein; rev; enhances nuclear export of unspliced and incompletely spliced viral mRNAs
   1802..1919    +  misc_feature   cPPT/CTS: central polypurine tract and central termination sequence of HIV-1
   1949..2324    +  promoter       TRE3G promoter: 3rd-generation Tet-responsive promoter that can be activated by binding of Tet-On® 3G
   2369..2962    +  CDS            BCL2L11: B2L11_HUMAN - Also known as BIM. Experimental evidence at protein level: Swiss-Prot protein existence level 1. Induces apoptosis and anoikis. Isoform BimL is more potent than isoform BimEL. Isoform Bim-alpha1, isoform Bim-alpha2 and isoform Bim-alpha3 induce apoptosis, although less potent than isoform BimEL, isoform BimL and isoform BimS. Isoform Bim-gamma induces apoptosis. Isoform Bim-alpha3 induces apoptosis possibly through a caspase- mediated pathway. Isoform BimAC and isoform BimABC lack the ability to induce apoptosis. From Homo sapiens (Human).
   2992..3580    +  misc_feature   WPRE: woodchuck hepatitis virus posttranscriptional regulatory element
   3623..4122    +  promoter       PGK promoter: mouse phosphoglycerate kinase 1 promoter
   4136..4939    +  CDS            NeoR/KanR: aminoglycoside phosphotransferase from Tn5; aph(3')-II (or nptII); confers resistance to neomycin, kanamycin, and G418 (Geneticin®)
   4960..5097    +  CDS            nef (fragment): NEF_HV1LA - Experimental evidence at protein level: Swiss-Prot protein existence level 1. Extracellular Nef protein targets CD4(+) T-lymphocytes for apoptosis by interacting with CXCR4 surface receptors. From Human immunodeficiency virus type 1 group M subtype B (isolate Lai) (HIV-1).
   5083..5263    +  LTR            5' LTR (truncated): truncated 5' long terminal repeat (LTR) from HIV-1
   5335..5456    +  polyA_signal   SV40 poly(A) signal: SV40 polyadenylation signal
   5496..5631    +  rep_origin     SV40 ori: SV40 origin of replication
   5652..5670    -  promoter       T7 promoter: promoter for bacteriophage T7 RNA polymerase
   5678..5833    +  CDS            lacZα (fragment): LacZα fragment of β-galactosidase; lacZ fragment
   5838..6266    +  rep_origin     f1 ori (sequence partly withheld): f1 bacteriophage origin of replication; arrow indicates direction of (+) strand synthesis
   6319..6423    +  promoter       AmpR promoter: bla
   6424..7284    +  CDS            AmpR: β-lactamase; bla; confers resistance to ampicillin, carbenicillin, and related antibiotics
   7455..8043    +  rep_origin     ori: high-copy-number ColE1/pMB1/pBR322/pUC origin of replication
   8226..8318    +  CDS            lacI (fragment): lac repressor; lacI; The lac repressor binds to the lac operator to inhibit transcription in E. coli. This inhibition can be relieved by adding lactose or isopropyl-β-D-thiogalactopyranoside (IPTG).
   8331..8352    +  protein_bind   CAP binding site: CAP binding activates transcription in the presence of cAMP. E. coli catabolite activator protein
   8367..8397    +  promoter       lac promoter: promoter for the E. coli lac operon
   8405..8421    +  protein_bind   lac operator: The lac repressor binds to the lac operator to inhibit transcription in E. coli. This inhibition can be relieved by adding lactose or isopropyl-β-D-thiogalactopyranoside (IPTG). lac repressor encoded by lacI
   8466..8484    +  promoter       T3 promoter: promoter for bacteriophage T3 RNA polymerase
