[The description below was written by a language model from this plasmid's Addgene catalogue record and pLannotate feature annotations shown in this document.]
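Description:
pLenti CMV TRE3G BCL2L11 Neo is a lentiviral mammalian expression plasmid for doxycycline-type inducible expression of human BIM (BCL2L11), a pro-apoptotic BCL-2 family protein. It derives from the pLenti CMVTRE3G eGFP Neo backbone, with the roughly 600 bp BCL2L11 coding sequence introduced by Gibson cloning, apparently in place of eGFP given that the final plasmid is smaller than the listed backbone. In bacteria it replicates from a high-copy ColE1/pUC-type origin and is selected with ampicillin through the β-lactamase gene. An f1 origin, an SV40 origin and remnants of a lac/T7/T3 cloning region are also annotated in the backbone.

The transfer cassette has an RSV promoter driving a truncated HIV-1 5' LTR, followed by the Ψ packaging signal with a gag fragment, the RRE for Rev-dependent export of the genomic RNA, and the cPPT/CTS. The 3' LTR is also annotated as truncated and is followed by an SV40 polyadenylation signal. This layout is typical of third-generation vectors that need packaging functions supplied in trans. Within the provirus, the TRE3G promoter controls BCL2L11, and a WPRE downstream enhances transcript expression. TRE3G is a Tet-responsive promoter that is activated only when a Tet-On 3G transactivator binds it. No transactivator is annotated on this plasmid, so it must be provided separately in the target cells. A mouse PGK promoter drives NeoR, allowing G418 selection of transduced cells.

Keeping BIM silent until induction allows stable lines to be made despite its lethality. The associated publication concerns the kinetics of cancer cell fractional killing.
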