Addgene plasmid #140747: pLenti CMV TRE3G BCL2L11 Neo
Purpose: Inducibly expresses BIM in mammalian cells
Depositing lab: Scott Dixon. Depositing organization: Stanford University. Publication: Kinetic Heterogeneity of Cancer Cell Fractional Killing. Inde Z, Forcina GC, Denton K, Dixon SJ. Cell Rep. 2020 Jul 7;32(1):107845. doi: 10.1016/j.celrep.2020.107845. PubMed 32640215.
Backbone
  Vector backbone: pLenti CMVTRE3G eGFP Neo (w821-1)
  Backbone manufacturer: 27569
  Backbone size w/o insert (bp): 8804
  Total vector size (bp): 8509
  Vector type: Mammalian Expression, Lentiviral
  Selectable markers: Neomycin (select with G418)
Growth in bacteria
  Bacterial resistance: Ampicillin, 100 μg/mL
  Growth temperature: 37°C
  Growth strain: NEB Stable
  Copy number: Unknown
Gene/Insert
  Gene/Insert name: BCL2L11 (alt name: 1500006F24Rik, Bam, Bim, Bod, bcl2-L-11)
  Species: H. sapiens (human)
  Insert size (bp): 600
  GenBank ID: NM_138621.5
  Entrez Gene: BCL2L11 (a.k.a. BAM, BIM, BOD)
  Promoter: CMV TRE3G
  Cloning method: Gibson Cloning
  Sequencing primers: 5′ LNCX; 3′ WPRE-R
Terms and licenses: Academic/Nonprofit Terms; Industry Terms: Not Available to Industry
How to cite: pLenti CMV TRE3G BCL2L11 Neo was a gift from Scott Dixon (Addgene plasmid # 140747 ; http://n2t.net/addgene:140747 ; RRID:Addgene_140747)
